>Addgene plasmid #113390 | pDM3193 | addgene full sequence | sequence record 218747 | Addgene NGS Result
AAGCTTGTTATTATTTAATAAAAGATAAAAGTCACTTGTATGAAATGAAGCAGTTATATATATGTTAATA
AGAAAAAGGCAAAAACTTAACCCTAGCAAAAAAGGTAATCAATGTGCTAAAACGGTAAATATTTAAACGC
AGGTTGCGAATTGCCAATTGCCAATTGTAGGATACACAGGGAGAGTAGAAACAACCAAGTCCTGTGTCCT
GTGGTAGACCCACTTGTTTTACCGCAGAGGGCCCTTTTTTTGTTTACCGTCGCAAAAAAAAAACGCGAAG
AATACGCGTTGGTCGTTAAATTTTGTGGTACGCGTAAAACTGCTATTTGGTATCCTCTTTAGGGACGCGC
CCATTGTCTATACGGTAATATAGGGCTTTCTTCATTACCTGCTTGCGTCAATTAGCTTTACTCATGTAAC
ACATAATAACCTCTTACATTGTAATGAGGCCCAAAAAAAAAAAGAACATCTTCAAAAAAAAAAACTTTCA
TGGAAGGACCACCTAGTTAATAAAAAGCTCGCACTCAGGATCGAACTAAGGACCAACAGATTTGCAATCT
GCTGCGCTACCACTGCGCCATACGAGCTTGATTTTCTGAAAGTGTTGTATCTCAAAATGAGATATGTCAG
TATGACAATACGTCACCCTGAACGTTCATAAAACACATATGAAACAACCTTATAACAAAACGAACAACAT
GAGACAAAACCCGACCTTCCCTAGCTGAACTACCCAAAGTATAAATGCCTGAACAATTAGTTTAGATCCG
AGATTCCGCGCTTCCACCACTTAGTATGATTCATATTTTATATAATATATAAGATAAGTAACATTCCGTG
AATTAATCTGATAAACTGTTTTGACAACTGGTTACTTCCCTAAGACTGTTTATATTAGGATTGTCAAGAC
ACTCCGGTATTACTCGAGCCCGTAATACAACACCTGGTAGCGTTAAAGGTTACTAATTGTTCAAACGAAC
CATCGAAAAGCCGAACCTAGCTACACCACACCCCAGTATGAGCTTTATGGATCAAATCCCAGGAGGAGGA
AATTATCCAAAACTCCCAGTAGAATGCCTTCCTAACTTCCCGATCCAACCATCTTTGACCTTCAGAGGTA
GAAATGACTCGCATAAACTGAAAAACTTTATCTCCGAAATAATGTTAAACATGTCTATGATATCTTGGCC
GAATGATGCCAGTCGTATTGTGTACTGCAGAAGACATTTATTAAACCCCGCTGCTCAGTGGGCTAATGAC
TTTGTACAAGAACAAGGTATACTTGAAATAACATTCGACACATTCATACAAGGATTATATCAGCATTTCT
ATAAGCCACCAGATATCAATAAAATCTTTAATGCAATCACGCAACTTTCCGAAGCTAAACTTGGTATTGA
GCGTCTCAACCAACGATTCAGAAAGATTTGGGACAGAATGCCACCAGACTTCATGACCGAAAAAGCTGCC
ATAATGACATATACTAGGCTATTGACAAAGGAAACCTATAATATTGTCAGAATGCACAAACCAGAGACAT
TAAAAGACGCCATGGAAGAGGCTTACCAGACAACTGCACTAACTGAAAGATTCTTCCCAGGATTCGAACT
TGATGCTGATGGAGACACTATCATCGGTGCCACAACCCACTTACAAGAAGAATACGACTCTGACTATGAT
TCAGAAGATAATCTGACCCAGAATGGATACGTCCATACCGTAAGGACAAGAAGATCTTACAATAAACCAA
TGTCAAATCATCGAAACAGGAGAAATAACAACCCATCTAGAGAAGAATGTATAAAAAATCGGCTATGCTT
CTATTGTAAGAAAGAGGGACATCGCCTGAACGAATGTAGAGCACGTAAGGCGAGTTCTAACCGATCTTGA
ACTCGAATCAAAAGACCAACAAACTCCTTTTATCAAAACCTTACCAATTGTACACTATATCGCCATCCCC
GAGATGGACAATACCGCCGAAAAAACCATAAAAATACAAAACACGAAAGTAAAAACCCTGTTTGACAGTG
GATCACCCACGTCATTTATCCGAAGAGATATTGTAGAACTTCTCAAATACGAAATCTACGAGACCCCTCC
ACTCCGTTTTAGAGGATTCGTAGCCACCAAATCCGCCGTTACATCCGAAGCAGTCACCATTGACCTCAAA
ATCAATGACCTGCATATAACTTTAGCCGCGTACATACTGGATAACATGGACTACCAATTGTTAATTGGAA
ATCCAATCTTACGCCGCTACCCGAAAATCCTGCACACAGTACTGAATACCAGAGAGAGCCCCGACTCCTT
AAAGCCCAAGACTTATCGCTCCGAAACCGTTAATAACGTTAGAACCTACTCCGCTGGTAATCGTGGTAAC
CCCAGAAACATAAAACTGTCTTTTGCCCCCACCATTCTCGAAGCAACTGACCCGAAATCCGCTGGTAATC
GTGGTGACTCCAGAACCAAAACCCTGTCTCTTGCAACCACTACTCCTGCAGCAATTGACCCGCTTACGAC
CCTTGATAACCCAGGTAGTACTCAAAGTACATTTGCGCAATTCCCGATACCTGAAGAAGCGAGCATCCTA
GAAGAGGATGGAAAATACTCCAACGTTGTCTCAACCATTCAGAGTGTAGAACCTAATGCTACTGATCACA
GCAATAAGGACACCTTTTGCACTTTGCCAGTTTGGTTACAACAGAAGTATAGAGAGATCATACGTAATGA
TCTCCCACCAAGACCTGCCGACATTAATAACATCCCCGTAAAACATGATATTGAAATTAAACCTGGCGCA
AGACTACCTCGACTACAGCCATACCATGTTACAGAAAAGAACGAACAAGAAATCAACAAAATAGTTCAAA
AACTGCTCGATAACAAGTTCATTGTTCCCTCAAAGTCGCCTTGCAGCTCCCCTGTAGTCCTCGTCCCGAA
GAAAGACGGTACCTTCCGACTCTGCGTCGATTACCGCACCCTGAACAAAGCTACCATCTCCGACCCATTC
CCATTACCCAGAATCGACAACCTATTGAGCCGTATTGGAAATGCCCAGATATTTACCACGCTAGATTTGC
ATAGTGGTTACCACCAGATCCCGATGGAACCCAAAGACCGCTACAAAACCGCCTTTGTCACACCATCCGG
TAAGTATGAATATACCGTCATGCCATTTGGCTTAGTCAATGCACCTAGTACATTCGCAAGATACATGGCT
GATACATTTAGAGACCTGAGATTCGTCAATGTTTACCTTGATGATATATTAATATTCTCCGAATCTCCAG
AAGAACATTGGAAACATTTAGACACGGTACTAGAAAGATTAAAGAACGAGAACCTCATTGTTAAGAAGAA
AAAATGTAAATTTGCATCTGAAGAAACTGAGTTTTTAGGCTATAGTATTGGAATCCAGAAAATAGCTCCA
CTACAGCACAAATGTGCAGCAATCCGAGACTTTCCGACGCCTAAAACAGTAAAACAAGCACAGAGATTTT
TAGGAATGATTAATTACTACAGACGATTCATTCCAAATTGCTCCAAGATTGCACAGCCAATCCAACTGTT
TATTTGTGACAAAAGTCAATGGACAGAAAAACAAGACAAGGCAATTGATAAACTAAAAGACGCCTTGTGT
AACTCCCCCGTCCTAGTACCATTCAACAACAAAGCAAACTACCGACTTACAACAGACGCCTCAAAAGACG
GCATTGGTGCTGTTCTAGAAGAAGTCGACAACAAGAACAAACTTGTTGGTGTCGTCGGTTACTTCTCTAA
ATCCTTAGAGAGTGCCCAGAAAAACTATCCTGCTGGCGAATTAGAACTACTTGGAATTATCAAAGCACTC
CACCACTTCCGATATATGCTTCACGGAAAGCATTTCACGTTAAGAACAGACCACATTAGTTTGTTATCAT
TACAAAACAAGAACGAACCCGCACGACGCGTGCAACGCTGGTTAGATGACCTAGCCACATATGACTTCAC
CTTAGAATACCTAGCTGGACCCAAGAACGTTGTCGCAGATGCCATATCCCGTGCCGTATATACTATAACC
CCCGAAACATCCCGACCTATCGACACAGAAAGCTGGAAATCTTACTACAAATCAGACCCATTATGTAGTG
CTGTCTTAATTCATATGAAAGAATTGACACAACACAACGTCACACCTGAAGATATGTCAGCCTTCCGTAG
TTACCAGAAGAAACTCGAACTATCAGAGACCTTCCGAAAGAATTATTCCCTAGAAGACGAAATGATCTAT
TACCAAGACCGACTAGTAGTACCAATAAAACAACAGAACGCAGTTATGAGACTATATCATGACCATACCT
TATTTGGAGGACATTTTGGTGTAACAGTGACCCTTGCGAAAATCAGCCCAATTTACTATTGGCCAAAATT
ACAACATTCGATCATACAATACATCAGGACCTGCGTACAATGTCAACTAATAAAATCACACCGACCACGC
TTACATGGACTATTACAACCACTCCCTATAGCAGAAGGAAGATGGCTTGATATATCAATGGATTTTGTGA
CAGGATTACCCCCGACATCAAATAACTTGAATATGATCCTCGTCGTAGTTGATCGTTTTTCGAAACGCGC
TCACTTCATAGCTACAAGGAAAACCTTAGACGCAACACAACTAATAGATCTACTCTTTCGATACATTTTT
TCATATCATGGTTTTCCCAGGACAATAACCAGTGATAGAGATGTCCGTATGACCGCCGACAAATATCAAG
AACTCACGAAAAGACTAGGAATAAAATCGACAATGTCTTCCGCGAACCACCCCCAAACAGATGGACAATC
CGAACGAACGATACAGACATTAAACAGGTTACTAAGAGCCTATGCTTCAACCAATATTCAGAATTGGCAT
GTATATTTACCACAAATCGAATTTGTTTACAATTCTACACCTACTAGAACACTTGGAAAATCACCATTTG
AAATTGATTTAGGATATTTACCGAATACCCCTGCTATTAAGTCAGATGACGAAGTCAACGCAAGAAGTTT
TACTGCCGTAGAACTTGCCAAACACCTCAAAGCCCTTACCATCCAAACGAAGGAACAGCTAGAACACGCT
CAAATCGAAATGGAAACTAATAACAATCAAAGACGTAAACCCTTATTGTTAAACATAGGAGATCACGTAT
TAGTGCATAGAGATGCATACTTCAAGAAAGGTGCTTATATGAAAGTACAACAAATATACGTCGGACCATT
TCGAGTTGTCAAGAAAATAAACGATAACGCCTACGAACTAGATTTAAACTCTCACAAGAAAAAGCACAGA
GTTATTAATGTACAATTCCTGAAAAAGTTTGTATACCGTCCAGACGCGTACCCAAAGAATAAACCAATCA
GCTCCACTGAAAGAATTAAGAGAGCACACGAAGTTACTGCACTCATAGGAATAGATACTACACACAAAAC
TTACTTATGTCACATGCAAGATGTAGACCCAACACTTTCAGTAGAATACTCAGAAGCTGAATTTTGCCAA
ATTCCCGAAAGAACACGAAGATCAATATTAGCCAACTTTAGACAACTCTACGAAACACAAGACAACCCTG
AGAGAGAGGAAGATGTTGTATCTCAAAATGAGATATGTCAGTATGACAATACGTCACCCTGAACGTTCAT
AAAACACATATGAAACAACCTTATAACAAATCGATAAGCTTGGCTGCAGCTTTAAATAATCGGTGTCACT
ACATAAGAACACCTTTGGTGGAGGGAACATCGTTGGTACCATTGGGCGAGGTGGCTTCTCTTATGGCAAC
CGCAAGAGCCTTGAACGCACTCTCACTACGGTGATGATCATTCTTGCCTCGCAGACAATCAACGTGGAGG
GTAATTCTGCTAGCCTCTGCAAAGCTTTCAAGAAAATGCGGGATCATCTCGCAAGAGAGATCTCCTACTT
TCTCCCTTTGCAAACCAAGTTCGACAACTGCGTACGGCCTGTTCGAAAGATCTACCACCGCTCTGGAAAG
TGCCTCATCCAAAGGCGCAAATCCTGATCCAAACCTTTTTACTCCACGCACGGCCCCTAGGGCCTCTTTA
AAAGCTTGACCGAGAGCAATCCCGCAGTCTTCAGTGGTGTGATGGTCGTCTATGTGTAAGTCACCAATGC
ACTCAACGATTAGCGACCAGCCGGAATGCTTGGGTATGTTAATATGGACTAAAGGAGGCTTTTCTGCAGG
TCGACTCTAGAGGATCCCCGGGTACCGAGCTCGAATTTTTACTAACAAATGGTATTATTTATAACAGCCA
GAGCATGTATCATATGGTCCAGAAACCCTATACCTGTGTGGACGTTAATCACTTGCGATTGTGTGGCCTG
TTCTGCTACTGCTTCTGCCTCTTTTTCTGGGAAGATCGAGTGCTCTATCGCTAGGGGACCACCCTTTAAA
GAGATCGCAATCTGAATCTTGGTTTCATTTGTAATACGCTTTACTAGGGCTTTCTGCTCTGTCATCTTTG
CCTTCGTTTATCTTGCCTGCTCATTTTTTAGTATATTCTTCGAAGAAATCACATTACTTTATATAATGTA
TAATTCATTATGTGATAATGCCAATCGCTAAGAAAAAAAAAGAGTCATCCGCTAGGTGGAAAAAAAAAAA
TGAAAATCATTACCGAGGCATAAAAAAATATAGAGTGTACTAGAGGCTCCAAGAGTGTACTAGAGGATCC
CCGGGCGAGCTCGAATTCCGAGCTTATCGATCAACATGAGACAAAACCCGACCTTCCCTAGCTGAACTAC
CCAAAGTATAAATGCCTGAACAATTAGTTTAGATCCGAGATTCCGCGCTTCCACCACTTAGTATGATTCA
TATTTTATATAATATATAAGATAAGTAACATTCCGTGAATTAATCTGATAAACTGTTTTGACAACTGGTT
ACTTCCCTAAGACTGTTTATATTAGGATTGTCAAGACACTCCGGTATTACTCGAGCCCGTAATACAACAG
AAAGTTCCATTTTGGATGCTCTATTTATGGGAATATGACTATACGAATGTCACCCACGATGGCCGGAGTA
GCTGTGATGAGCATCTTTTTGTCCTGGGCGGCTTAAAACGTGAGCAAAATTGTACTGTAAATTACTTACG
TTATCAATGGAAGTGTGTGAATTTCGTGATAAAATTATTGTCAGAATAGTGACTTCATTATTCTTTATAA
CTAACCATTAGGATCATATAAGTAATCAGATGCAGTTCGTCATTAATATGTCAGGATGGATAACCATAGG
TAAGCACGTGATTATGGAAGGACAGTAAAGTTACCGATCTACTTTTTTGAATGATCAACTTGGTGTTTTC
ATCTATAAGGATATGGGTCGTTACATTGAAACTATAGTAAAAGATCTCGTTATTGGTATATCGGTCATAA
TGAAGATGAAATAGTCGGTATGTATTTTTATACCCCCCCCTATATGGTAAAAAGGTTAAGATTCATATTT
AAATCTTCATTAATACCACCTCTAATTTCTAATTACCAACATTTTTAACTCCACTTTTATTATATGCTAT
ATACAACATTATGTAAAAGGAGTATACCAAAAATTCTCCTTCATAATATAGGAATTCCACGGACTATAGA
CTATACTAGTATACTCCGTCTACTGTACGATACACTTCCGCTCAGGTCCTTGTCCTTTAACGAGGCCTTA
CCACTCTTTTGTTACTCTATTGATCCAGCTCAGCAAAGGCAGTGTGATCTAAGATTCTATCTTCGCGATG
TAGTAAAACTAGCTAGACCGAGAAAGAGACTAGAAATGCAAAAGGCACTTCTACAATGGCTGCCATCATT
ATTATCCGATGTGACGCTGCAGCTTCTCAATGATATTCGAATACGCTTTGAGGAGATACAGCCTAATATC
CGACAAACTGTTTTACAGATTTACGATCGTACTTGTTACCCATCATTGAATTTTGAACATCCGAACCTGG
GAGTTTTCCCTGAAACAGATAGTATATTTGAACCTGTATAATAATATATAGTCTAGCGCTTTACGGAAGA
CAATGTATGTATTTCGGTTCCTGGAGAAACTATTGCATCTATTGCATAGGTAATCTTGCACGTCGCATCC
CCGGTTCATTTTCTGCGTTTCCATCTTGCACTTCAATAGCATATCTTTGTTAACGAAGCATCTGTGCTTC
ATTTTGTAGAACAAAAATGCAACGCGAGAGCGCTAATTTTTCAAACAAAGAATCTGAGCTGCATTTTTAC
AGAACAGAAATGCAACGCGAAAGCGCTATTTTACCAACGAAGAATCTGTGCTTCATTTTTGTAAAACAAA
AATGCAACGCGAGAGCGCTAATTTTTCAAACAAAGAATCTGAGCTGCATTTTTACAGAACAGAAATGCAA
CGCGAGAGCGCTATTTTACCAACAAAGAATCTATACTTCTTTTTTGTTCTACAAAAATGCATCCCGAGAG
CGCTATTTTTCTAACAAAGCATCTTAGATTACTTTTTTTCTCCTTTGTGCGCTCTATAATGCAGTCTCTT
GATAACTTTTTGCACTGTAGGTCCGTTAAGGTTAGAAGAAGGCTACTTTGGTGTCTATTTTCTCTTCCAT
AAAAAAAGCCTGACTCCACTTCCCGCGTTTACTGATTACTAGCGAAGCTGCGGGTGCATTTTTTCAAGAT
AAAGGCATCCCCGATTATATTCTATACCGATGTGGATTGCGCATACTTTGTGAACAGAAAGTGATAGCGT
TGATGATTCTTCATTGGTCAGAAAATTATGAACGGTTTCTTCTATTTTGTCTCTATATACTACGTATAGG
AAATGTTTACATTTTCGTATTGTTTTCGATTCACTCTATGAATAGTTCTTACTACAATTTTTTTGTCTAA
AGAGTAATACTAGAGATAAACATAAAAAATGTAGAGGTCGAGTTTAGATGCAAGTTCAAGGAGCGAAAGG
TGGATGGGTAGGTTATATAGGGATATAGCACAGAGATATATAGCAAAGAGATACTTTTGAGCAATGTTTG
TGGAAGCGGTATTCGCAATATTTTAGTAGCTCGTTACAGTCCGGTGCGTTTTTGGTTTTTTGAAAGTGCG
TCTTCAGAGCGCTTTTGGTTTTCAAAAGCGCTCTGAAGTTCCTATACTTTCTAGAGAATAGGAACTTCGG
AATAGGAACTTCAAAGCGTTTCCGAAAACGAGCGCTTCCGAAAATGCAACGCGAGCTGCGCACATACAGC
TCACTGTTCACGTCGCACCTATATCTGCGTGTTGCCTGTATATATATATACATGAGAAGAACGGCATAGT
GCGTGTTTATGCTTAAATGCGTACTTATATGCGTCTATTTATGTAGGATGAAAGGTAGTCTAGTACCTCC
TGTGATATTATCCCATTCCATGCGGGGTATCGTATGCTTCCTTCAGCACTACCCTTTAGCTGTTCTATAT
GCTGCCACTCCTCAATTGGATTAGTCTCATCCTTCAATGCTATCATTTCCTTTGATATTGGATCATATGC
ATAGTACCGAGAAACTAGTGCGAAGTAGTGATCAGGTATTGCTGTTATCTGATGAGTATACGTTGTCCTG
GCCACGGCAGAAGCACGCTTATCGCTCCAATTTCCCACAACATTAGTCAACTCCGTTAGGCCCTTCATTG
AAAGAAATGAGGTCATCAAATGTCTTCCAATGTGAGATTTTGGGCCATTTTTTATAGCAAAGATTGAATA
AGGCGCATTTTTCTTCAAAGCTTTATTGTACGATCTGACTAAGTTATCTTTTAATAATTGGTATTCCTGT
TTATTGCTTGAAGAATTGCCGGTCCTATTTACTCGTTTTAGGACTGGTTCAGAATTCGGTCTCCCTATAG
TGAGTCGTATTAATTCGATATCCGTAATCATGGTCATAGCTGTTTCCTGTGTGAAATTGTTATCCGCTCA
CAATTCCACACAACATACGAGCCGGAAGCATAAAGTGTAAAGCCTGGGGTGCCTAATGAGTGAGCTAACT
CACATTAATTGCGTTGCGCTCACTGCCCGCTTTCCAGTCGGGAAACCTGTCGTGCCAGCTGCATTAATGA
ATCGGCCAACGCGCGGGGAGAGGCGGTTTGCGTATTGGGCGCTCTTCCGCTTCCTCGCTCACTGACTCGC
TGCGCTCGGTCGTTCGGCTGCGGCGAGCGGTATCAGCTCACTCAAAGGCGGTAATACGGTTATCCACAGA
ATCAGGGGATAACGCAGGAAAGAACATGTGAGCAAAAGGCCAGCAAAAGGCCAGGAACCGTAAAAAGGCC
GCGTTGCTGGCGTTTTTCCATAGGCTCCGCCCCCCTGACGAGCATCACAAAAATCGACGCTCAAGTCAGA
GGTGGCGAAACCCGACAGGACTATAAAGATACCAGGCGTTTCCCCCTGGAAGCTCCCTCGTGCGCTCTCC
TGTTCCGACCCTGCCGCTTACCGGATACCTGTCCGCCTTTCTCCCTTCGGGAAGCGTGGCGCTTTCTCAT
AGCTCACGCTGTAGGTATCTCAGTTCGGTGTAGGTCGTTCGCTCCAAGCTGGGCTGTGTGCACGAACCCC
CCGTTCAGCCCGACCGCTGCGCCTTATCCGGTAACTATCGTCTTGAGTCCAACCCGGTAAGACACGACTT
ATCGCCACTGGCAGCAGCCACTGGTAACAGGATTAGCAGAGCGAGGTATGTAGGCGGTGCTACAGAGTTC
TTGAAGTGGTGGCCTAACTACGGCTACACTAGAAGAACAGTATTTGGTATCTGCGCTCTGCTGAAGCCAG
TTACCTTCGGAAAAAGAGTTGGTAGCTCTTGATCCGGCAAACAAACCACCGCTGGTAGCGGTGGTTTTTT
TGTTTGCAAGCAGCAGATTACGCGCAGAAAAAAAGGATCTCAAGAAGATCCTTTGATCTTTTCTACGGGG
TCTGACGCTCAGTGGAACGAAAACTCACGTTAAGGGATTTTGGTCATGAGATTATCAAAAAGGATCTTCA
CCTAGATCCTTTTAAATTAAAAATGAAGTTTTAAATCAATCTAAAGTATATATGAGTAAACTTGGTCTGA
CAGTTACCAATGCTTAATCAGTGAGGCACCTATCTCAGCGATCTGTCTATTTCGTTCATCCATAGTTGCC
TGACTCCCCGTCGTGTAGATAACTACGATACGGGAGGGCTTACCATCTGGCCCCAGTGCTGCAATGATAC
CGCGAGACCCACGCTCACCGGCTCCAGATTTATCAGCAATAAACCAGCCAGCCGGAAGGGCCGAGCGCAG
AAGTGGTCCTGCAACTTTATCCGCCTCCATCCAGTCTATTAATTGTTGCCGGGAAGCTAGAGTAAGTAGT
TCGCCAGTTAATAGTTTGCGCAACGTTGTTGCCATTGCTACAGGCATCGTGGTGTCACGCTCGTCGTTTG
GTATGGCTTCATTCAGCTCCGGTTCCCAACGATCAAGGCGAGTTACATGATCCCCCATGTTGTGCAAAAA
AGCGGTTAGCTCCTTCGGTCCTCCGATCGTTGTCAGAAGTAAGTTGGCCGCAGTGTTATCACTCATGGTT
ATGGCAGCACTGCATAATTCTCTTACTGTCATGCCATCCGTAAGATGCTTTTCTGTGACTGGTGAGTACT
CAACCAAGTCATTCTGAGAATAGTGTATGCGGCGACCGAGTTGCTCTTGCCCGGCGTCAATACGGGATAA
TACCGCGCCACATAGCAGAACTTTAAAAGTGCTCATCATTGGAAAACGTTCTTCGGGGCGAAAACTCTCA
AGGATCTTACCGCTGTTGAGATCCAGTTCGATGTAACCCACTCGTGCACCCAACTGATCTTCAGCATCTT
TTACTTTCACCAGCGTTTCTGGGTGAGCAAAAACAGGAAGGCAAAATGCCGCAAAAAAGGGAATAAGGGC
GACACGGAAATGTTGAATACTCATACTCTTCCTTTTTCAATATTATTGAAGCATTTATCAGGGTTATTGT
CTCATGAGCGGATACATATTTGAATGTATTTAGAAAAATAAACAAATAGGGGTTCCGCGCACATTTCCCC
GAAAAGTGCCACCTGACGTCTAAGAAACCATTATTATCATGACATTAACCTATAAAAATAGGCGTATCAC
GAGGCCCTTTCGTCTCGCGCGTTTCGGTGATGACGGTGAAAACCTCTGACACATGCAGCTCCCGGAGACG
GTCACAGCTTGTCTGTAAGCGGATGCCGGGAGCAGACAAGCCCGTCAGGGCGCGTCAGCGGGTGTTGGCG
GGTGTCGGGGCTGGCTTAACTATGCGGCATCAGAGCAGATTGTACTGAGAGTGCACCATATGCGGTGTGA
AATACCGCACAGATGCGTAAGGAGAAAATACCGCATCAGGCGATTCC
[38 nt withheld, positions 12368-12405]
C
[378 nt withheld, positions 12407-12784]
C
[91 nt withheld, positions 12786-12876]
A
[49 nt withheld, positions 12878-12926]
CCTTTGACGTTGGAGTCCACGTTCTTT
[37 nt withheld, positions 12954-12990]
ACCCTATCTCGGTCTATTCTTTTGATTTATAAGGGATTTTGCCGATTTCGGCCTATTGGTTAAAAAATGA
GCTGATTTAACAAAAATTTAACGCGAATTTTAACAAAATATTAACGCTTACAATTTAAATATTTGCTTAT
ACAATCT
[100 nt withheld, positions 13138-13237]
CTCAGGC
[89 nt withheld, positions 13245-13333]
T
[44 nt withheld, positions 13335-13378]
ACCTACACATTACTCA
[44 nt withheld, positions 13395-13438]
TTGCGTTGAAATAAAGGCTTCTCCC
[83 nt withheld, positions 13464-13546]
TTCTTTGCCTTGCCTGTATGATTTATTGGATGTTGGAACGCCATTCGCCATTCAGGCTGCGCAACTGTTG
GGAAGGGCGATCGGTGCGGGCCTCTTCGCTATTACGCCAGCTGGCGAAAGGGGGATGTGCTGCAAGGCGA
TTAAGTTGGGTAACGCCAGGGTTTTCCCAGTCACGACGTTGTAAAACGACGGCCAGTGCCAAGCTTTTCA
ATTCATCATTTTTTTTTTATTCTTTTTTTTGATTTCGGTTTCCTTGAAATTTTTTTGATTCGGTAATCTC
CGAACAGAAGGAAGAACGAAGGAAGGAGCACAGACTTAGATTGGTATATATACGCATATGTAGTGTTGAA
GAAACATGAAATTGCCCAGTATTCTTAACCCAACTGCACAGAACAAAAACCTGCAGGAAACGAAGATAAA
TCATGTCGAAAGCTACATATAAGGAACGTGCTGCTACTCATCCTAGTCCTGTTGCTGCCAAGCTATTTAA
TATCATGCACGAAAAGCAAACAAACTTGTGTGCTTCATTGGATGTTCGTACCACCAAGGAATTACTGGAG
TTAGTTGAAGCATTAGGTCCCAAAATTTGTTTACTAAAAACACATGTGGATATCTTGACTGATTTTTCCA
TGGAGGGCACAGTTAAGCCGCTAAAGGCATTATCCGCCAAGTACAATTTTTTACTCTTCGAAGACAGAAA
ATTTGCTGACATTGGTAATACAGTCAAATTGCAGTACTCTGCGGGTGTATACAGAATAGCAGAATGGGCA
GACATTACGAATGCACACGGTGTGGTGGGCCCAGGTATTGTTAGCGGTTTGAAGCAGGCGGCAGAAGAAG
TAACAAAGGAACCTAGAGGCCTTTTGATGTTAGCAGAATTGTCATGCAAGGGCTCCCTATCTACTGGAGA
ATATACTAAGGGTACTGTTGACATTGCGAAGAGCGACAAAGATTTTGTTATCGGCTTTATTGCTCAAAGA
GACATGGGTGGAAGAGATGAAGGTTACGATTGGTTGATTATGACACCCGGTGTGGGTTTAGATGACAAGG
GAGACGCATTGGGTCAACAGTATAGAACCGTGGATGATGTGGTCTCTACAGGATCTGACATTATTATTGT
TGGAAGAGGACTATTTGCAAAGGGAAGGGATGCTAAGGTAGAGGGTGAACGTTACAGAAAAGCAGGCTGG
GAAGCATATTTGAGAAGATGCGGCCAGCAAAACTAAAAAACTGTATTATAAGTAAATGCATGTATACTAA
ACTCACAAATTAGAGCTTCAATTTAATTATATCAGTTATTACCCGGGAATCTCGGTCGTAATGATTTTTA
TAATGACGAAAAAAAAAAAATTGGAAAGAAA
Features (pLannotate 1.2.2; 26 found; start..end, strand, type, name):
    515..586     -  ncRNA          tRNA: Accession: RF00005 - tRNA
   1018..1887    +  CDS            TY3A-G: YG31A_YEAST - Also known as YGRWTy3-1 GAG. Experimental evidence at protein level: Swiss-Prot protein existence level 1. Nucleocapsid protein p9 (NC) forms the nucleocore that coats the retro-elements dimeric RNA. Binds these RNAs through its zinc fingers (By similarity). Promotes primer tRNA(i)-Met annealing to the multipartite primer-binding site (PBS), dimerization of Ty3 RNA and initiation of reverse transcription. From Saccharomyces cerevisiae (strain ATCC 204508 / S288c) (Baker's yeast).
   1874..5659    +  CDS            TY3B-G (fragment): YG31B_YEAST - Also known as YGRWTy3-1 POL. Experimental evidence at protein level: Swiss-Prot protein existence level 1. Integrase (IN) targets the VLP to the nucleus, where a subparticle preintegration complex (PIC) containing at least integrase and the newly synthesized dsDNA copy of the retrotransposon must transit the nuclear membrane. Once in the nucleus, integrase performs the integration of the dsDNA into the host genome. From Saccharomyces cerevisiae (strain ATCC 204508 / S288c) (Baker's yeast).
   5739..6193    -  CDS            HIS3 (fragment): imidazoleglycerol-phosphate dehydratase, required for histidine biosynthesis; S. cerevisiae HIS3; yeast auxotrophic marker
   6224..6267    -  misc_feature   MCS (fragment): pUC18/19 multiple cloning site
   6297..6505    -  CDS            HIS3 (fragment): imidazoleglycerol-phosphate dehydratase, required for histidine biosynthesis; S. cerevisiae HIS3; yeast auxotrophic marker
   6506..6693    -  promoter       HIS3 promoter: S. cerevisiae HIS3
   7614..8018    +  CDS            RAF1 (fragment): RAF_YEAST - Experimental evidence at transcript level: Swiss-Prot protein existence level 2. Antagonizes transcriptional repression of recombinase FLP by REP1-REP2. May play a role in plasmid partitioning. From Saccharomyces cerevisiae (strain ATCC 204508 / S288c) (Baker's yeast).
   8172..9514    -  rep_origin     2μ ori: yeast 2μ plasmid origin of replication
   9864..9882    -  promoter       T7 promoter: promoter for bacteriophage T7 RNA polymerase
   9890..9907    -  CDS            lacZα (fragment): LacZα fragment of β-galactosidase; lacZ fragment
   9925..9947    -  protein_bind   lac operator (fragment): The lac repressor binds to the lac operator to inhibit transcription in E. coli. This inhibition can be relieved by adding lactose or isopropyl-β-D-thiogalactopyranoside (IPTG). lac repressor encoded by lacI
   9951..9981    -  promoter       lac promoter: promoter for the E. coli lac operon
   9996..10017   -  protein_bind   CAP binding site: CAP binding activates transcription in the presence of cAMP. E. coli catabolite activator protein
  10030..10122   -  CDS            lacI (fragment): lac repressor; lacI; The lac repressor binds to the lac operator to inhibit transcription in E. coli. This inhibition can be relieved by adding lactose or isopropyl-β-D-thiogalactopyranoside (IPTG).
  10305..10893   -  rep_origin     ori: high-copy-number ColE1/pMB1/pBR322/pUC origin of replication
  11064..11924   -  CDS            AmpR: β-lactamase; bla; confers resistance to ampicillin, carbenicillin, and related antibiotics
  11925..12029   -  promoter       AmpR promoter: bla
  12124..12159   +  CDS            rop (fragment): Rop protein, which maintains plasmids at low copy number; rop
  12261..12360   +  misc_feature   bom (fragment): basis of mobility region from pBR322
  12368..12673   +  CDS            M13 gene IV (fragment) (sequence partly withheld): pIV; IV; phage assembly
  12661..13089   +  rep_origin     f1 ori (sequence partly withheld): f1 bacteriophage origin of replication; arrow indicates direction of (+) strand synthesis
  13179..13580   +  CDS            M13 gene II (fragment) (sequence partly withheld): pII; II; replication
  13590..13744   -  CDS            lacZα (fragment): LacZα fragment of β-galactosidase; lacZ fragment
  13753..13968   +  promoter       URA3 promoter: S. cerevisiae URA3
  13969..14772   +  CDS            URA3: orotidine-5'-phosphate decarboxylase, required for uracil biosynthesis; S. cerevisiae URA3; yeast auxotrophic marker, counterselectable with 5-fluoroorotic acid (5-FOA)
