[The description below was written by a language model from this plasmid's Addgene catalogue record and pLannotate feature annotations shown in this document.]
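Description:
pDM3193 is a yeast–E. coli shuttle plasmid built on the pIBI20 backbone that carries a marked copy of the Saccharomyces cerevisiae Ty3 retrotransposon, described in the record as alpha-factor inducible. In bacteria it is maintained as a high-copy plasmid through a ColE1/pUC-type origin with ampicillin resistance (AmpR). An f1 origin and remnants of the lac/lacZα region and a T7 promoter come from the parent phagemid. In yeast it replicates from a 2μ origin (with an adjacent RAF1 fragment of 2μ plasmid origin) and is selected by URA3, which is also counterselectable with 5-FOA.

The payload is the Ty3 element, annotated with its GAG3 (TY3A) and overlapping POL3 (TY3B) reading frames, which encode the capsid and nucleocapsid proteins and the enzymes, including integrase, needed for virus-like particle assembly, reverse transcription and integration. No distinct heterologous promoter is annotated upstream; a tRNA gene lies just 5' of the element. The record does not spell out the basis of the pheromone inducibility.

Downstream of POL3, in the opposite orientation, sits a HIS3 gene with its own promoter. Its coding sequence is split into two annotated fragments, which fits the his3AI retrotransposition indicator. In this design an artificial intron interrupts HIS3 and can be spliced only from the Ty3-sense transcript, so functional HIS3 arises only after splicing, reverse transcription and cDNA insertion. His+ colonies therefore score retrotransposition events, here under mating-pheromone induction.

The sequenced record is 14,907 nt, noticeably larger than the catalogued total of 11,557 bp, and the record does not explain the discrepancy.
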