Addgene plasmid #113390: pDM3193
Purpose: Alpha factor inducible Ty3 with his3AI
Depositing lab: Suzanne Sandmeyer. Depositing organization: University of California, Irvine. Publication: Ty3 Retrotransposon Hijacks Mating Yeast RNA Processing Bodies to Infect New Genomes. Bilanchone V, Clemens K, Kaake R, Dawson AR, Matheos D, Nagashima K, Sitlani P, Patterson K, Chang I, Huang L, Sandmeyer S. PLoS Genet. 2015 Sep 30;11(9):e1005528. doi: 10.1371/journal.pgen.1005528. eCollection 2015. PGENETICS-D-15-00916 PubMed 26421679.
Backbone
  Vector backbone: pIBI20
  Total vector size (bp): 11557
  Vector type: Yeast Expression
  Selectable markers: URA3
Growth in bacteria
  Bacterial resistance: Ampicillin, 100 μg/mL
  Growth temperature: 37°C
  Growth strain: DH5alpha
  Copy number: High Copy
Gene/Insert
  Gene/Insert name: Ty3-his3AI
  Species: S. cerevisiae (budding yeast)
  Insert size (bp): 6379
  Tag / fusion protein: his3AI (C terminal on insert)
Terms and licenses: Academic/Nonprofit Terms; Industry Terms: Not Available to Industry
How to cite: pDM3193 was a gift from Suzanne Sandmeyer (Addgene plasmid # 113390 ; http://n2t.net/addgene:113390 ; RRID:Addgene_113390)
